>Addgene plasmid #109936 | pHH0103_RAN_Ras | addgene full sequence | sequence record 215187 | Addgene NGS Result
TTGACAATTAATCATCGGCTCGTATAATGTGTGGAATTGTGAGCGGATAACAATTTCACACAGGAAACAG
CCAGTCCGTTTAGGTGTTTTCACGAGCACTTCACCAACAAGGACCATAGATTATGAAAATCGAAGAACAC
CATCACCATCACCATTCCAGCGGTAAGCTTATGTCCCCTATACTAGGTTATTGGAAAATTAAGGGCCTTG
TGCAACCCACTCGACTTCTTTTGGAATATCTTGAAGAAAAATATGAAGAGCATTTGTATGAGCGCGATGA
AGGTGATAAATGGCGAAACAAAAAGTTTGAATTGGGTTTGGAGTTTCCCAATCTTCCTTATTATATTGAT
GGTGATGTTAAATTAACACAGTCTATGGCCATCATACGTTATATAGCTGACAAGCACAACATGTTGGGTG
GTTGTCCAAAAGAGCGTGCAGAGATTTCAATGCTTGAAGGAGCGGTTTTGGATATTAGATACGGTGTTTC
GAGAATTGCATATAGTAAAGACTTTGAAACTCTCAAAGTTGATTTTCTTAGCAAGCTACCTGAAATGCTG
AAAATGTTCGAAGATCGTTTATGTCATAAAACATATTTAAATGGTGATCATGTAACCCATCCTGACTTCA
TGTTGTATGACGCTCTTGATGTTGTTTTATACATGGACCCAATGTGCCTGGATGCGTTCCCAAAATTAGT
TTGTTTTAAAAAACGTATTGAAGCTATCCCACAAATTGATAAGTACTTGAAATCCAGCAAGTATATAGCA
TGGCCTTTGCAGGGCTGGCAAGCCACGTTTGGTGGTGGCGACCATCCTCCAAAATCGGATCTGGAAGTTC
TGTTCCAGGGGCCCCTGTCCAGCGGTCTGGTTCCGCGTGGTTCCGGTACCGCGGCCCAGCCGGCCGGAGA
ACCTCAGGTTCAGTTCAAACTGGTTCTGGTTGGTGATGGTGGCACCGGTAAAACCACCTTTGTTAAACGT
CATCTGACCGGTGAATTCGAGAAAAAATACGTTGCAACCCTGGGTGTTGAAGTTCATCCGCTGGTTTTTC
ATACCAATCGTGGTCCGATTAAATTCAATGTTTGGGATACCGCAGGCCAAGAAAAATTTGGTGGTCTGCG
TGATGGCTATTATATCCAGGCACAGTGTGCGATTATTATGTTTGATGTTACCAGCCGTGTGACCTATAAA
AACGTTCCGAATTGGCATCGTGATCTGGTTCGTGTTTGTGAAAACATTCCGATTGTTCTGTGCGGCAACA
AAGTGGATATTAAAGATCGTAAAGTGAAAGCCAAGAGCATTGTGTTTCATCGGAAAAAAAACCTGCAGTA
CTATGATATTAGCGCCAAAAGCAACTATAACTTCGAAAAACCGTTTCTGTGGCTGGCACGTAAACTGATT
GGTGATCCGAATCTGGAATTTGTTGCAATGCCTGCACTGGCAGCGGCCGCATA
[142 nt withheld, positions 1454-1595]
C
[98 nt withheld, positions 1597-1694]
AGTTTGTACTGGTGACGAAACTCAGTGTCTAGCTAGAGTGGC
[149 nt withheld, positions 1737-1885]
T
[41 nt withheld, positions 1887-1927]
T
[62 nt withheld, positions 1929-1990]
A
[35 nt withheld, positions 1992-2026]
CCTCCCTCAATCGGTTGAATGTCGCCCTTTTGTCTTTGGCGCTGGTAAACCATATGAA
[86 nt withheld, positions 2085-2170]
T
[54 nt withheld, positions 2172-2225]
CTAGCGCCGCCCTATACCTTGTCTGCCTCCCCGCGTTGCGTCGCGGTGCATGGAGCCGGGCCACCTCGAC
CTGAATGGAAGCCGGCGGCACCTCGCTAACGGATTCACCACTCCAAGAATTGGAGCCAATCAATTCTTGC
GGAGAACTGTGAATGCGCAAACCAACCCTTGGCAGAACATATCCATCGCGTCCGCCATCTCCAGCAGCCG
CACGCGGCGCATCTCGGGCAGCGTTGGGTCCTGGCCACGGGTGCGCATGATCGTGCTCCTGTCGTTGAGG
ACCCGGCTAGGCTGGCGGGGTTGCCTTACTGGTTAGCAGAATGAATCACCGATACGCGAGCGAACGTGAA
GCGACTGCTGCTGCAAAACGTCTGCGACCTGAGCAACAACATGAATGGTCTTCGGTTTCCGTGTTTCGTA
AAGTCTGGAAACGCGGAAGTCAGCGCCCTGCACCATTATGTTCCGGATCTGCATCGCAGGATGCTGCTGG
CTACCCTGTGGAACACCTACATCTGTATTAACGAAGCGCTGGCATTGACCCTGAGTGATTTTTCTCTGGT
CCCGCCGCATCCATACCGCCAGTTGTTTACCCTCACAACGTTCCAGTAACCGGGCATGTTCATCATCAGT
AACCCGTATCGTGAGCATCCTCTCTCGTTTCATCGGTATCATTACCCCCATGAACAGAAATCCCCCTTAC
ACGGAGGCATCAGTGACCAAACAGGAAAAAACCGCCCTTAACATGGCCCGCTTTATCAGAAGCCAGACAT
TAACGCTTCTGGAGAAACTCAACGAGCTGGACGCGGATGAACAGGCAGACATCTGTGAATCGCTTCACGA
CCACGCTGATGAGCTTTACCGCAGGATCCGCGAAATTGTAAGCGTTAATATTTTGTTAAAATTCGCGTTA
AATTTTTGTTAAATCAGCTCATTTTTTAACCAATAGGCCGAAATCGGCAAAATCCCTTATAAATCAAAAG
AATAGACCGAGATAGGGT
[37 nt withheld, positions 3224-3260]
AAAGAACGTGGACTCCAACGTCAAAGG
[49 nt withheld, positions 3288-3336]
T
[91 nt withheld, positions 3338-3428]
G
[124 nt withheld, positions 3430-3553]
CGCGGATCCTGCCTCGCGCGTTTCGGTGATGACGGTGAAAACCTCTGACACATGCAGCTCCCGGAGACGG
TCACAGCTTGTCTGTAAGCGGATGCCGGGAGCAGACAAGCCCGTCAGGGCGCGTCAGCGGGTGTTGGCGG
GTGTCGGGGCGCAGCCATGACCCAGTCACGTAGCGATAGCGGAGTGTATACTGGCTTAACTATGCGGCAT
CAGAGCAGATTGTACTGAGAGTGCACCATATGCGGTGTGAAATACCGCACAGATGCGTAAGGAGAAAATA
CCGCATCAGGCGCTCTTCCGCTTCCTCGCTCACTGACTCGCTGCGCTCGGTCGTTCGGCTGCGGCGAGCG
GTATCAGCTCACTCAAAGGCGGTAATACGGTTATCCACAGAATCAGGGGATAACGCAGGAAAGAACATGT
GAGCAAAAGGCCAGCAAAAGGCCAGGAACCGTAAAAAGGCCGCGTTGCTGGCGTTTTTCCATAGGCTCCG
CCCCCCTGACGAGCATCACAAAAATCGACGCTCAAGTCAGAGGTGGCGAAACCCGACAGGACTATAAAGA
TACCAGGGTTTCCCCCTGGAAGCTCCCTCGTGCGCTCTCCTGTTCCGACCCTGCCGCTTACCGGATACCT
GTCCGCCTTTCTCCCTTCGGGAAGCGTGGCGCTTTCTCATAGCTCACGCTGTAGGTATCTCAGTTCGGTG
TAGGTCGTTCGCTCCAAGCTGGGCTGTGTGCACGAACCCCCCGTTCAGCCCGACCGCTGCGCCTTATCCG
GTAACTATCGTCTTGAGTCCAACCCGGTAAGACACGACTTATCGCCACTGGCAGCAGCCACTGGTAACAG
GATTAGCAGAGCGAGGTATGTAGGCGGTGCTACAGAGTTCTTGAAGTGGTGGCCTAACTACGGCTACACT
AGAAGGACAGTATTTGGTATCTGCGCTCTGCTGAAGCCAGTTACCTTCGGAAAAAGAGTTGGTAGCTCTT
GATCCGGCAAACAAACCACCGCTGGTAGCGGTGGTTTTTTTGTTTGCAAGCAGCAGATTACGCGCAGAAA
AAAAGGATCTCAAGAAGATCCTTTGATCTTTTCTACGGGGTCTGACGCTCAGTGGAACGAAAACTCACGT
TAAGGGATTTTGGTCATGAGATTATCAAAAAGGATCTTCACCTAGATCCTTTTAAATTAAAAATGAAGTT
TTAAATCAATCTAAAGTATATATGAGTAAACTTGGTCTGACAGTTACCAATGCTTAATCAGTGAGGCACC
TATCTCAGCGATCTGTCTATTTCGTTCATCCATAGTTGCCTGACTCCCCGTCGTGTAGATAACTACGATA
CGGGAGGGCTTACCATCTGGCCCCAGTGCTGCAATGATACCGCGAGACCCACGCTCACCGGCTCCAGATT
TATCAGCAATAAACCAGCCAGCCGGAAGGGCCGAGCGCAGAAGTGGTCCTGCAACTTTATCCGCCTCCAT
CCAGTCTATTAATTGTTGCCGGGAAGCTAGAGTAAGTAGTTCGCCAGTTAATAGTTTGCGCAACGTTGTT
GCCATTGCTGCAGGCATCGTGGTGTCACGCTCGTCGTTTGGTATGGCTTCATTCAGCTCCGGTTCCCAAC
GATCAAGGCGAGTTACATGATCCCCCATGTTGTGCAAAAAAGCGGTTAGCTCCTTCGGTCCTCCGATCGT
TGTCAGAAGTAAGTTGGCCGCAGTGTTATCACTCATGGTTATGGCAGCACTGCATAATTCTCTTACTGTC
ATGCCATCCGTAAGATGCTTTTCTGTGACTGGTGAGTACTCAACCAAGTCATTCTGAGAATAGTGTATGC
GGCGACCGAGTTGCTCTTGCCCGGCGTCAACACGGGATAATACCGCGCCACATAGCAGAACTTTAAAAGT
GCTCATCATTGGAAAACGTTCTTCGGGGCGAAAACTCTCAAGGATCTTACCGCTGTTGAGATCCAGTTCG
ATGTAACCCACTCGTGCACCCAACTGATCTTCAGCATCTTTTACTTTCACCAGCGTTTCTGGGTGAGCAA
AAACAGGAAGGCAAAATGCCGCAAAAAAGGGAATAAGGGCGACACGGAAATGTTGAATACTCATACTCTT
CCTTTTTCAATATTATTGAAGCATTTATCAGGGTTATTGTCTCATGAGCGGATACATATTTGAATGTATT
TAGAAAAATAAACAAATAGGGGTTCCGCGCACATTTCCCCGAAAAGTGCCACCTGACGTCTAAGAAACCA
TTATTATCATGACATTAACCTATAAAAATAGGCGTATCACGAGGCCCTTTCGTCTTCAAGAATTCCCGAC
ACCATCGAATGGTGCAAAACCTTTCGCGGTATGGCATGATAGCGCCCGGAAGAGAGTCAATTCAGGGTGG
TGAATGTGAAACCAGTAACGTTATACGATGTCGCAGAGTATGCCGGTGTCTCTTATCAGACCGTTTCCCG
CGTGGTGAACCAGGCCAGCCACGTTTCTGCGAAAACGCGGGAAAAAGTGGAAGCGGCGATGGCGGAGCTG
AATTACATTCCCAACCGCGTGGCACAACAACTGGCGGGCAAACAGTCGTTGCTGATTGGCGTTGCCACCT
CCAGTCTGGCCCTGCACGCGCCGTCGCAAATTGTCGCGGCGATTAAATCTCGCGCCGATCAACTGGGTGC
CAGCGTGGTGGTGTCGATGGTAGAACGAAGCGGCGTCGAAGCCTGTAAAGCGGCGGTGCACAATCTTCTC
GCGCAACGCGTCAGTGGGCTGATCATTAACTATCCGCTGGATGACCAGGATGCCATTGCTGTGGAAGCTG
CCTGCACTAATGTTCCGGCGTTATTTCTTGATGTCTCTGACCAGACACCCATCAACAGTATTATTTTCTC
CCATGAAGACGGTACGCGACTGGGCGTGGAGCATCTGGTCGCATTGGGTCACCAGCAAATCGCGCTGTTA
GCGGGCCCATTAAGTTCTGTCTCGGCGCGTCTGCGTCTGGCTGGCTGGCATAAATATCTCACTCGCAATC
AAATTCAGCCGATAGCGGAACGGGAAGGCGACTGGAGTGCCATGTCCGGTTTTCAACAAACCATGCAAAT
GCTGAATGAGGGCATCGTTCCCACTGCGATGCTGGTTGCCAACGATCAGATGGCGCTGGGCGCAATGCGC
GCCATTACCGAGTCCGGGCTGCGCGTTGGTGCGGATATCTCGGTAGTGGGATACGACGATACCGAAGACA
GCTCATGTTATATCCCGCCGTTAACCACCATCAAACAGGATTTTCGCCTGCTGGGGCAAACCAGCGTGGA
CCGCTTGCTGCAACTCTCTCAGGGCCAGGCGGTGAAGGGCAATCAGCTGTTGCCCGTCTCACTGGTGAAA
AGAAAAACCACCCTGGCGCCCAATACGCAAACCGCCTCTCCCCGCGCGTTGGCCGATTCATTAATGCAGC
TGGCACGACAGGTTTCCCGACTGGAAAGCGGGCAGTGAGCGCAACGCAATTAATGTAAGTTAGCTCACTC
ATTAGGCACAATTCTCATGTTTGACAGCTTATCATCGACTGCACGGTGCACCAATGCTTCTGGCGTCAGG
CAGCCATCGGAAGCTGTGGTATGGCTGTGCAGGTCGTAAATCACTGCATAATTCGTGTCGCTCAAGGCGC
ACTCCCGTTCTGGATAATGTTTTTTGCGCCGACATCATAACGGTTCTGGCAAATATTCTGAAATGAGCTG
Features (pLannotate 1.2.2; 21 found; start..end, strand, type, name):
      1..29      +  promoter       tac promoter: strong E. coli promoter; hybrid between the trp and lac UV5 promoters
     37..53      +  protein_bind   lac operator: The lac repressor binds to the lac operator to inhibit transcription in E. coli. This inhibition can be relieved by adding lactose or isopropyl-β-D-thiogalactopyranoside (IPTG). lac repressor encoded by lacI
    138..155     +  CDS            6xHis: 6xHis affinity tag
    171..824     +  CDS            GST26_SCHJA: Experimental evidence at protein level: Swiss-Prot protein existence level 1. GST isoenzymes appear to play a central role in the parasite detoxification system. Other functions are also suspected including a role in increasing the solubility of haematin in the parasite gut. From Schistosoma japonicum (Blood fluke).
    891..1442    +  CDS            RAN (fragment): RAN_CANLF - Experimental evidence at protein level: Swiss-Prot protein existence level 1. GTPase involved in nucleocytoplasmic transport, participating both to the import and the export from the nucleus of proteins and RNAs. Switches between a cytoplasmic GDP- and a nuclear GTP-bound state by nucleotide exchange and GTP hydrolysis. Nuclear import receptors such as importin beta bind their substrates only in the absence of GTP- bound RAN and release them upon direct interaction with GTP-bound RAN, while export receptors behave in the opposite way. Thereby, RAN controls cargo loading and release
   1458..1505    +  terminator     fd terminator (sequence withheld): central terminator from bacteriophage fd (Otsuka and Kunisawa, 1982)
   1510..1722    +  CDS            M13 gene III (fragment) (sequence partly withheld): pIII; III; minor coat protein
   1737..2207    +  CDS            M13 gene III (fragment) (sequence partly withheld): pIII; III; minor coat protein
   2229..2299    +  CDS            TcR (fragment): tetracycline efflux protein; tet; confers resistance to tetracycline
   2541..2921    -  CDS            YPB1_ECOLX: Protein predicted: Swiss-Prot protein existence level 4. From Escherichia coli.
   2938..3089    +  CDS            rop (fragment): Rop protein, which maintains plasmids at low copy number; rop
   3125..3553    -  rep_origin     f1 ori (sequence partly withheld): f1 bacteriophage origin of replication; arrow indicates direction of (+) strand synthesis
   3562..3601    +  CDS            rop (fragment): Rop protein, which maintains plasmids at low copy number; rop
   3703..3843    +  misc_feature   bom: basis of mobility region from pBR322
   4029..4616    -  rep_origin     ori: high-copy-number ColE1/pMB1/pBR322/pUC origin of replication
   4787..5647    -  CDS            AmpR: β-lactamase; bla; confers resistance to ampicillin, carbenicillin, and related antibiotics
   5648..5752    -  promoter       AmpR promoter: bla
   5861..5938    +  promoter       lacIq promoter: lacI (mutant); In the lacIq allele, a single base change in the promoter boosts expression of the lacI gene about 10-fold.
   5939..7021    +  CDS            lacI: lac repressor; lacI; The lac repressor binds to the lac operator to inhibit transcription in E. coli. This inhibition can be relieved by adding lactose or isopropyl-β-D-thiogalactopyranoside (IPTG).
   7034..7055    +  protein_bind   CAP binding site: CAP binding activates transcription in the presence of cAMP. E. coli catabolite activator protein
   7074..7091    +  promoter       tet promoter (fragment): E. coli promoter for tetracycline efflux protein gene
