[The description below was written by a language model from this plasmid's Addgene catalogue record and pLannotate feature annotations shown in this document.]
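Description:
pHH0103_RAN_Ras is a bacterial expression plasmid of about 7.3 kb, built on the pHH0103 backbone for producing and purifying the Ras-family GTPase domain of human RAN in E. coli. It replicates from a ColE1/pMB1-type origin with the pBR322 bom region. The catalogue lists it as low copy, although the rop coding sequence appears only as two fragments interrupted by an f1 phage origin. Selection is by ampicillin through the β-lactamase gene and its own promoter.

The expression cassette is driven by the hybrid tac promoter followed by a lac operator. The plasmid also carries lacI under the lacIq promoter, so transcription is held off by lac repressor until it is induced with IPTG. The open reading frame begins with a 6xHis tag, followed by Schistosoma japonicum glutathione S-transferase and then the RAN fragment. The fusion can therefore be purified by either metal-chelate or glutathione affinity. The RAN segment was cloned between SfiI and NotI sites. The annotation software matched it to the canine RAN entry, presumably because the protein is highly conserved, while the catalogue gives the species as human. A bacteriophage fd terminator lies just downstream of the insert.

Beyond that terminator are two fragments of M13 gene III, which together with the f1 origin suggest the backbone derives from a phage-display phagemid. Residual pieces of the tetracycline resistance gene and its promoter also remain. The record does not assign these remnants any function here. The associated publication is a large-scale survey of peptide ligands for recognition modules, consistent with the purified GST fusion serving as a target protein in binding selections.
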