Addgene plasmid #109936: pHH0103_RAN_Ras
Purpose: Protein expression and purification of RAN_Ras
Depositing lab: Sachdev Sidhu. Depositing organization: University of Toronto. Publication: Large-scale survey and database of high affinity ligands for peptide recognition modules. Teyra J, Kelil A, Jain S, Helmy M, Jajodia R, Hooda Y, Gu J, D'Cruz AA, Nicholson SE, Min J, Sudol M, Kim PM, Bader GD, Sidhu SS. Mol Syst Biol. 2020 Dec;16(12):e9310. doi: 10.15252/msb.20199310. PubMed 33438817.
Backbone
  Vector backbone: pHH0103
  Vector type: Bacterial Expression
Growth in bacteria
  Bacterial resistance: Ampicillin, 100 μg/mL
  Growth temperature: 37°C
  Growth strain: DH5alpha
  Copy number: Low Copy
Gene/Insert
  Gene/Insert name: RAN_Ras
  Species: H. sapiens (human)
  Cloning method: Restriction Enzyme; 5′ cloning site Sfi1 (unknown if destroyed); 3′ cloning site Not1 (unknown if destroyed)
Terms and licenses: Academic/Nonprofit Terms; Industry Terms: Not Available to Industry
How to cite: pHH0103_RAN_Ras was a gift from Sachdev Sidhu (Addgene plasmid # 109936 ; http://n2t.net/addgene:109936 ; RRID:Addgene_109936)
